Addgene plasmid #200137: pHHYTK125
Purpose: Type 3a part for Modular Cloning in Yeast
Depositing lab: Johannes Herrmann. Depositing organization: Rheinland-Pfälzische Technische Universität Kaiserslautern. Publication: A modular cloning (MoClo) toolkit for reliable intracellular protein targeting in the yeast Saccharomyces cerevisiae. Simakin P, Koch C, Herrmann JM. Microb Cell. 2023 Feb 28;10(4):78-87. doi: 10.15698/mic2023.04.794. eCollection 2023 Apr 3. PubMed 37009624.
Backbone
  Vector backbone: pYTK001
  Backbone manufacturer: John Dueber Lab, https://doi.org/10.1021/sb500366v
  Vector type: Bacterial Expression, Synthetic Biology
Growth in bacteria
  Bacterial resistance: Chloramphenicol, 25 μg/mL
  Growth temperature: 37°C
  Growth strain: DH5alpha
  Copy number: High Copy
Gene/Insert
  Gene/Insert name: OM-Tom70 (2-98)
  Species: S. cerevisiae (budding yeast)
  Insert size (bp): 297
  Cloning method: Restriction Enzyme; 5′ cloning site BsmBI (destroyed during cloning); 3′ cloning site BsmBI (destroyed during cloning)
Terms and licenses: Academic/Nonprofit Terms; Industry Terms: Not Available to Industry
How to cite: pHHYTK125 was a gift from Johannes Herrmann (Addgene plasmid # 200137 ; http://n2t.net/addgene:200137 ; RRID:Addgene_200137)
