[The description below was written by a language model from this plasmid's Addgene catalogue record and pLannotate feature annotations shown in this document.]
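Description:
pHHYTK125 is a small (about 2 kb) part-storage plasmid for the yeast Modular Cloning (MoClo) system, built in the pYTK001 entry vector of the Yeast Toolkit. It is maintained in E. coli as a high-copy plasmid through a ColE1/pUC-type origin and is selected with chloramphenicol via the cat gene, which is driven by its own promoter and followed by a lambda t0 terminator. The plasmid carries no yeast origin, yeast marker, promoter or terminator for the insert. It is therefore a donor of a standardized DNA part rather than an expression construct in its own right, despite the "bacterial expression" catalogue label.

The payload is a 297 bp fragment of Saccharomyces cerevisiae TOM70 encoding residues 2–98, named OM-Tom70. Tom70 is a receptor subunit of the mitochondrial outer membrane translocase. The "OM" designation, together with the toolkit's stated aim of reliable intracellular protein targeting, indicates that this N-terminal segment serves as a module to direct and anchor fusion proteins at the mitochondrial outer membrane. The fragment was inserted through BsmBI sites that were destroyed during cloning, as is usual for part domestication into pYTK001.

As a Type 3a part, it occupies the N-terminal portion of the coding-sequence position in the toolkit's assembly scheme. In a Golden Gate reaction it can be combined with a promoter part, a downstream in-frame coding part (Type 3b), and terminator and vector parts to build yeast expression cassettes for outer-membrane-targeted proteins. The flanking Type IIS release sites and overhangs are not annotated in the feature table.
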