Features (pLannotate 1.2.2; 5 found; start..end, strand, type, name):
     11..304     +  CDS            TOM70 (fragment): TOM70_YEAST - Also known as MAS70, OMP1. Experimental evidence at protein level: Swiss-Prot protein existence level 1. Component of the TOM (translocase of outer membrane) receptor complex responsible for the recognition and translocation of cytosolically synthesized mitochondrial preproteins. Together with TOM20 and TOM22 functions as the transit peptide receptor at the surface of the mitochondrion outer membrane and facilitates the movement of preproteins into the TOM40 translocation pore. From Saccharomyces cerevisiae (strain ATCC 204508 / S288c) (Baker's yeast).
    324..358     -  terminator     lambda t0 terminator: minimal transcription terminator from phage lambda (Scholtissek and Grosse, 1987)
    432..1088    -  CDS            cat: CAT_ECOLX - Experimental evidence at protein level: Swiss-Prot protein existence level 1. This enzyme is an effector of chloramphenicol resistance in bacteria. From Escherichia coli. This protein is used as a marker in many commonly used cloning vectors, such as pACYC184.
   1089..1186    -  promoter       cat promoter: promoter of the E. coli cat gene encoding chloramphenicol acetyltransferase
   1270..1858    +  rep_origin     ori: high-copy-number ColE1/pMB1/pBR322/pUC origin of replication
>Addgene plasmid #200137 | pHHYTK125 | addgene full sequence | sequence record 392157 | Addgene NGS Result
TCGGTCTCATATGAAGAGCTTCATTACAAGGAACAAGACAGCCATTTTGGCAACCGTTGCTGCTACAGGT
ACTGCCATCGGTGCCTACTATTATTACAACCAATTGCAACAACAACAACAACGAGGAAAAAAGAACACGA
TCAACAAAGATGAAAAAAAGGACACAAAGGACTCTCAAAAGGAGACTGAAGGTGCTAAGAAATCTACAGC
CCCATCAAATCCTCCTATCTACCCGGTTTCTAGTAATGGCGAACCAGATTTTTCCAATAAGGCAAATTTC
ACCGCTGAAGAAAAGGATAAATATGGTTCTTGAGACCAGACCAATAAAAAACGCCCGGCGGCAACCGAGC
GTTCTGAACAAATCCAGATGGAGTTCTGAGGTCATTACTGGATCTATCAACAGGAGTCCAAGCGAGCTCG
ATATCAAATTACGCCCCGCCCTGCCACTCATCGCAGTACTGTTGTAATTCATTAAGCATTCTGCCGACAT
GGAAGCCATCACAAACGGCATGATGAACCTGAATCGCCAGCGGCATCAGCACCTTGTCGCCTTGCGTATA
ATATTTGCCCATGGTGAAAACGGGGGCGAAGAAGTTGTCCATATTGGCCACGTTTAAATCAAAACTGGTG
AAACTCACCCAGGGATTGGCTGAAACGAAAAACATATTCTCAATAAACCCTTTAGGGAAATAGGCCAGGT
TTTCACCGTAACACGCCACATCTTGCGAATATATGTGTAGAAACTGCCGGAAATCGTCGTGGTATTCACT
CCAGAGCGATGAAAACGTTTCAGTTTGCTCATGGAAAACGGTGTAACAAGGGTGAACACTATCCCATATC
ACCAGCTCACCGTCTTTCATTGCCATACGAAATTCCGGATGAGCATTCATCAGGCGGGCAAGAATGTGAA
TAAAGGCCGGATAAAACTTGTGCTTATTTTTCTTTACGGTCTTTAAAAAGGCCGTAATATCCAGCTGAAC
GGTCTGGTTATAGGTACATTGAGCAACTGACTGAAATGCCTCAAAATGTTCTTTACGATGCCATTGGGAT
ATATCAACGGTGGTATATCCAGTGATTTTTTTCTCCATTTTAGCTTCCTTAGCTCCTGAAAATCTCGATA
ACTCAAAAAATACGCCCGGTAGTGATCTTATTTCATTATGGTGAAAGTTGGAACCTCTTACGTGCCCGAT
CAATCATGACCAAAATCCCTTAACGTGAGTTTTCGTTCCACTGAGCGTCAGACCCCGTAGAAAAGATCAA
AGGATCTTCTTGAGATCCTTTTTTTCTGCGCGTAATCTGCTGCTTGCAAACAAAAAAACCACCGCTACCA
GCGGTGGTTTGTTTGCCGGATCAAGAGCTACCAACTCTTTTTCCGAAGGTAACTGGCTTCAGCAGAGCGC
AGATACCAAATACTGTTCTTCTAGTGTAGCCGTAGTTAGGCCACCACTTCAAGAACTCTGTAGCACCGCC
TACATACCTCGCTCTGCTAATCCTGTTACCAGTGGCTGCTGCCAGTGGCGATAAGTCGTGTCTTACCGGG
TTGGACTCAAGACGATAGTTACCGGATAAGGCGCAGCGGTCGGGCTGAACGGGGGGTTCGTGCACACAGC
CCAGCTTGGAGCGAACGACCTACACCGAACTGAGATACCTACAGCGTGAGCTATGAGAAAGCGCCACGCT
TCCCGAAGGGAGAAAGGCGGACAGGTATCCGGTAAGCGGCAGGGTCGGAACAGGAGAGCGCACGAGGGAG
CTTCCAGGGGGAAACGCCTGGTATCTTTATAGTCCTGTCGGGTTTCGCCACCTCTGACTTGAGCGTCGAT
TTTTGTGATGCTCGTCAGGGGGGCGGAGCCTATGGAAAAACGCCAGCAACGCGGCCTTTTTACGGTTCCT
GGCCTTTTGCTGGCCTTTTGCTCACATGTTCTTTCCTGCGTTATCCCCTGATTCTGTGGATAACCGTAG
